>Addgene plasmid #186851 | pTRE3G-HA-human cGAS | addgene full sequence | sequence record 366040 | Addgene NGS Result
ATATGGAGTTCCGCGTTACATAACTTACGGTAAATGGCCCGCCTGGCTGACCGCCCAACGACCCCCGCCC
ATTGACGTCAATAATGACGTATGTTCCCATAGTAACGCCAATAGGGACTTTCCATTGACGTCAATGGGTG
GAGTATTTACGGTAAACTGCCCACTTGGCAGTACATCAAGTGTATCATATGCCAAGTACGCCCCCTATTG
ACGTCAATGACGGTAAATGGCCCGCCTGGCATTATGCCCAGTACATGACCTTATGGGACTTTCCTACTTG
GCAGTACATCTACGTATTAGTCATCGCTATTACCATGGTGATGCGGTTTTGGCAGTACATCAATGGGCGT
GGATAGCGGTTTGACTCACGGGGATTTCCAAGTCTCCACCCCATTGACGTCAATGGGAGTTTGTTTTGGC
ACCAAAATCAACGGGACTTTCCAAAATGTCGTAACAACTCCGCCCCATTGACGCAAATGGGCGGTAGGCG
TGTACGGTGGGAGGTCTATATAAGCAGAGCTCAATAAAAGAGCCCACAACCCCTCACTCGGCGCGCCAGT
CTTCCGATAGACTGCGTCGCCCGGGTACCCGTATTCCCAATAAAGCCTCTTGCTGTTTGCATCCGAATCG
TGGTCTCGCTGTTCCTTGGGAGGGTCTCCTCTGAGTGATTGACTACCCACGACGGGGGTCTTTCATTTGG
GGGCTCGTCCGGGATTTGGAGACCCCTGCCCAGGGACCACCGACCCACCACCGGGAGGTAAGCTGGCCAG
CAACTTATCTGTGTCTGTCCGATTGTCTAGTGTCTATGTTTGATGTTATGCGCCTGCGTCTGTACTAGTT
AGCTAACTAGCTCTGTATCTGGCGGACCCGTGGTGGAACTGACGAGTTCTGAACACCCGGCCGCAACCCT
GGGAGACGTCCCAGGGACTTTGGGGGCCGTTTTTGTGGCCCGACCTGAGGAAGGGAGTCGATGTGGAATC
CGACCCCGTCAGGATATGTGGTTCTGGTAGGAGACGAGAACCTAAAACAGTTCCCGCCTCCGTCTGAATT
TTTGCTTTCGGTTTGGAACCGAAGCCGCGCGTCTTGTCTGCTGCAGCGCTGCAGCATCGTTCTGTGTTGT
CTCTGTCTGACTGTGTTTCTGTATTTGTCTGAAAATTAGGGCCAGACTGTTACCACTCCCTTAAGTTTGA
CCTTAGGTCACTGGAAAGATGTCGAGCGGATCGCTCACAACCAGTCGGTAGATGTCAAGAAGAGACGTTG
GGTTACCTTCTGCTCTGCAGAATGGCCAACCTTTAACGTCGGATGGCCGCGAGACGGCACCTTTAACCGA
GACCTCATCACCCAGGTTAAGATCAAGGTCTTTTCACCTGGCCCGCATGGACACCCAGACCAGGTCCCCT
ACATCGTGACCTGGGAAGCCTTGGCTTTTGACCCCCCTCCCTGGGTCAAGCCCTTTGTACACCCTAAGCC
TCCGCCTCCTCTTCCTCCATCCGCCCCGTCTCTCCCCCTTGAACCTCCTCGTTCGACCCCGCCTCGATCC
TCCCTTTATCCAGCCCTCACTCCTTCTCTAGGCGCCGGAATTGAAGATCTCGATGAGGCCCTTTCGTCTT
CACTCGAGTTTACTCCCTATCAGTGATAGAGAACGTATGAAGAGTTTACTCCCTATCAGTGATAGAGAAC
GTATGCAGACTTTACTCCCTATCAGTGATAGAGAACGTATAAGGAGTTTACTCCCTATCAGTGATAGAGA
ACGTATGACCAGTTTACTCCCTATCAGTGATAGAGAACGTATCTACAGTTTACTCCCTATCAGTGATAGA
GAACGTATATCCAGTTTACTCCCTATCAGTGATAGAGAACGTATGTCGAGGTAGGCGTGTACGGTGGGCG
CCTATAAAAGCAGAGCTCGTTTAGTGAACCGTCAGATCGCCTGGAGCAATTCCACAACACTTTTGTCTTA
TACTTGGATCCGCCACCATGTACCCATACGATGTTCCAGATTACGCTCAGCCTTGGCACGGAAAGGCCAT
GCAGAGAGCTTCCGAGGCCGGAGCCACTGCCCCCAAGGCTTCCGCACGGAATGCCAGGGGCGCCCCGATG
GATCCCACCGAGTCTCCGGCTGCCCCCGAGGCCGCCCTGCCTAAGGCGGGAAAGTTCGGCCCCGCCAGGA
AGTCGGGATCCCGGCAGAAAAAGAGCGCCCCGGACACCCAGGAGAGGCCGCCCGTCCGCGCAACTGGGGC
CCGCGCCAAAAAGGCCCCTCAGCGCGCCCAGGACACGCAGCCGTCTGACGCCACCAGCGCCCCTGGGGCA
GAGGGGCTGGAGCCTCCTGCGGCTCGGGAGCCGGCTCTTTCCAGGGCTGGTTCTTGCCGCCAGAGGGGCG
CGCGCTGCTCCACGAAGCCAAGACCTCCGCCCGGGCCCTGGGACGTGCCCAGCCCCGGCCTGCCGGTCTC
GGCCCCCATTCTCGTACGGAGGGATGCGGCGCCTGGGGCCTCGAAGCTCCGGGCGGTTTTGGAGAAGTTG
AAGCTCAGCCGCGATGATATCTCCACGGCGGCGGGGATGGTGAAAGGGGTTGTGGACCACCTGCTGCTCA
GACTGAAGTGCGACTCCGCGTTCAGAGGCGTCGGGCTGCTGAACACCGGGAGCTACTATGAGCACGTGAA
GATTTCTGCACCTAATGAATTTGATGTCATGTTTAAACTGGAAGTCCCCAGAATTCAACTAGAAGAATAT
TCCAACACTCGTGCATATTACTTTGTGAAATTTAAAAGAAATCCGAAAGAAAATCCTCTGAGTCAGTTTT
TAGAAGGTGAAATATTATCAGCTTCTAAGATGCTGTCAAAGTTTAGGAAAATCATTAAGGAAGAAATTAA
CGACATTAAAGATACAGATGTCATCATGAAGAGGAAAAGAGGAGGGAGCCCTGCTGTAACACTTCTTATT
AGTGAAAAAATATCTGTGGATATAACCCTGGCTTTGGAATCAAAAAGTAGCTGGCCTGCTAGCACCCAAG
AAGGCCTGCGCATTCAAAACTGGCTTTCAGCAAAAGTTAGGAAGCAACTACGACTAAAGCCATTTTACCT
TGTACCCAAGCATGCAAAGGAAGGAAATGGTTTCCAAGAAGAAACATGGCGGCTATCCTTCTCTCACATC
GAAAAGGAAATTTTGAACAATCATGGAAAATCTAAAACGTGCTGTGAAAACAAAGAAGAGAAATGTTGCA
GGAAAGATTGTTTAAAACTAATGAAATACCTTTTAGAACAGCTGAAAGAAAGGTTTAAAGACAAAAAACA
TCTGGATAAATTCTCTTCTTATCATGTGAAAACTGCCTTCTTTCACGTATGTACCCAGAACCCTCAAGAC
AGTCAGTGGGACCGCAAAGACCTGGGCCTCTGCTTTGATAACTGCGTGACATACTTTCTTCAGTGCCTCA
GGACAGAAAAACTTGAGAATTATTTTATTCCTGAATTCAATCTATTCTCTAGCAACTTAATTGACAAAAG
AAGTAAAGAATTTCTGACAAAGCAAATTGAATATGAAAGAAACAATGAGTTTCCAGTTTTTGATGAATTT
TGAGCGGCCGCGCCGGCGGGCCCGAATTCTACCGGGTAGGGGAGGCGCTTTTCCCAAGGCAGTCTGGAGC
ATGCGCTTTAGCAGCCCCGCTGGGCACTTGGCGCTACACAAGTGGCCTCTGGCCTCGCACACATTCCACA
TCCACCGGTAGGCGCCAACCGGCTCCGTTCTTTGGTGGCCCCTTCGCGCCACCTTCTACTCCTCCCCTAG
TCAGGAAGTTCCCCCCCGCCCCGCAGCTCGCGTCGTGCAGGACGTGACAAATGGAAGTAGCACGTCTCAC
TAGTCTCGTGCAGATGGACAGCACCGCTGAGCAATGGAAGCGGGTAGGCCTTTGGGGCAGCGGCCAATAG
CAGCTTTGCTCCTTCGCTTTCTGGGCTCAGAGGCTGGGAAGGGGTGGGTCCGGGGGCGGGCTCAGGGGCG
GGCTCAGGGGCGGGGCGGGCGCCCGAAGGTCCTCCGGAGGCCCGGCATTCTGCACGCTTCAAAAGCGCAC
GTCTGCCGCGCTGTTCTCCTCTTCCTCATCTCCGGGCCTTTCGACCTGCAGCCCAAGCTTACCATGACCG
AGTACAAGCCCACGGTGCGCCTCGCCACCCGCGACGACGTCCCCAGGGCCGTACGCACCCTCGCCGCCGC
GTTCGCCGACTACCCCGCCACGCGCCACACCGTCGATCCGGACCGCCACATCGAGCGGGTCACCGAGCTG
CAAGAACTCTTCCTCACGCGCGTCGGGCTCGACATCGGCAAGGTGTGGGTCGCGGACGACGGCGCCGCGG
TGGCGGTCTGGACCACGCCGGAGAGCGTCGAAGCGGGGGCGGTGTTCGCCGAGATCGGCCCGCGCATGGC
CGAGTTGAGCGGTTCCCGGCTGGCCGCGCAGCAACAGATGGAAGGCCTCCTGGCGCCGCACCGGCCCAAG
GAGCCCGCGTGGTTCCTGGCCACCGTCGGCGTCTCGCCCGACCACCAGGGCAAGGGTCTGGGCAGCGCCG
TCGTGCTCCCCGGAGTGGAGGCGGCCGAGCGCGCCGGGGTGCCCGCCTTCCTGGAGACCTCCGCGCCCCG
CAACCTCCCCTTCTACGAGCGGCTCGGCTTCACCGTCACCGCCGACGTCGAGGTGCCCGAAGGACCGCGC
ACCTGGTGCATGACCCGCAAGCCCGGTGCCTGACGCCCGCCCCACGACCCGCAGCGCCCGACCGAAAGGA
GCGCACGACCCCATGCATCGGCGTCTCGAGATATCAGTGGTCCAGGCTCTAGTTTTGACTCAACAATATC
ACCAGCTGAAGCCTATAGAGTACGAGCCATAGATAAAATAAAAGATTTTATTTAGTCTCCAGAAAAAGGG
GGGAATGAAAGACCCCACCTGTAGGTTTGGCAAGCTAGCTTAAGTAACGCCATTTTGCAAGGCATGGAAA
AATACATAACTGAGAATAGAGAAGTTCAGATCAAGGTCAGGAACAGATGGAACAGGGTCGACCCTAGAGA
ACCATCAGATGTTTCCAGGGTGCCCCAAGGACCTGAAATGACCCTGTGCCTTATTTGAACTAACCAATCA
GTTCGCTTCTCGCTTCTGTTCGCGCGCTTCTGCTCCCCGAGCTCAATAAAAGAGCCCACAACCCCTCACT
CGGGGCGCCAGTCCTCCGATTGACTGAGTCGCCCGGGTACCCGTGTATCCAATAAACCCTCTTGCAGTTG
CATCCGACTTGTGGTCTCGCTGTTCCTTGGGAGGGTCTCCTCTGAGTGATTGACTACCCGTCAGCGGGGG
TCTTTCATTTGGGGGCTCGTCCGGGATCGGGAGACCCCTGCCCAGGGACCACCGACCCACCACCGGGAGG
TAAGCTGGCTGCCTCGCGCGTTTCGGTGATGACGGTGAAAACCTCTGACACATGCAGCTCCCGGAGACGG
TCACAGCTTGTCTGTAAGCGGATGCCGGGAGCAGACAAGCCCGTCAGGGCGCGTCAGCGGGTGTTGGCGG
GTGTCGGGGCGCAGCCATGACCCAGTCACGTAGCGATAGCGGAGTGTAGATCCGGCTGTGGAATGTGTGT
CAGTTAGGGTGTGGAAAGTCCCCAGGCTCCCCAGCAGGCAGAAGTATGCAAAGCATGCATCTCAATTAGT
CAGCAACCAGGTGTGGAAAGTCCCCAGGCTCCCCAGCAGGCAGAAGTATGCAAAGCATGCATCTCAATTA
GTCAGCAACCATAGTCCCGCCCCTAACTCCGCCCATCCCGCCCCTAACTCCGCCCAGTTCCGCCCATTCT
CCGCCCCATGGCTGACTAATTTTTTTTATTTATGCAGAGGCCGAGGCCGCCTCGGCCTCTGAGCTATTCC
AGAAGTAGTGAGGAGGCTTTTTTGGAGGCCTAGGCTTTTGCAAAAAGCTTACTGGCTTAACTATGCGGCA
TCAGAGCAGATTGTACTGAGAGTGCACCATATGCGGTGTGAAATACCGCACAGATGCGTAAGGAGAAAAT
ACCGCATCAGGCGCTCTTCCGCTTCCTCGCTCACTGACTCGCTGCGCTCGGTCGTTCGGCTGCGGCGAGC
GGTATCAGCTCACTCAAAGGCGGTAATACGGTTATCCACAGAATCAGGGGATAACGCAGGAAAGAACATG
TGAGCAAAAGGCCAGCAAAAGGCCAGGAACCGTAAAAAGGCCGCGTTGCTGGCGTTTTTCCATAGGCTCC
GCCCCCCTGACGAGCATCACAAAAATCGACGCTCAAGTCAGAGGTGGCGAAACCCGACAGGACTATAAAG
ATACCAGGCGTTTCCCCCTGGAAGCTCCCTCGTGCGCTCTCCTGTTCCGACCCTGCCGCTTACCGGATAC
CTGTCCGCCTTTCTCCCTTCGGGAAGCGTGGCGCTTTCTCATAGCTCACGCTGTAGGTATCTCAGTTCGG
TGTAGGTCGTTCGCTCCAAGCTGGGCTGTGTGCACGAACCCCCCGTTCAGCCCGACCGCTGCGCCTTATC
CGGTAACTATCGTCTTGAGTCCAACCCGGTAAGACACGACTTATCGCCACTGGCAGCAGCCACTGGTAAC
AGGATTAGCAGAGCGAGGTATGTAGGCGGTGCTACAGAGTTCTTGAAGTGGTGGCCTAACTACGGCTACA
CTAGAAGGACAGTATTTGGTATCTGCGCTCTGCTGAAGCCAGTTACCTTCGGAAAAAGAGTTGGTAGCTC
TTGATCCGGCAAACAAACCACCGCTGGTAGCGGTGGTTTTTTTGTTTGCAAGCAGCAGATTACGCGCAGA
AAAAAAGGATCTCAAGAAGATCCTTTGATCTTTTCTACGGGGTCTGACGCTCAGTGGAACGAAAACTCAC
GTTAAGGGATTTTGGTCATGAGATTATCAAAAAGGATCTTCACCTAGATCCTTTTAAATTAAAAATGAAG
TTTTAAATCAATCTAAAGTATATATGAGTAAACTTGGTCTGACAGTTACCAATGCTTAATCAGTGAGGCA
CCTATCTCAGCGATCTGTCTATTTCGTTCATCCATAGTTGCCTGACTCCCCGTCGTGTAGATAACTACGA
TACGGGAGGGCTTACCATCTGGCCCCAGTGCTGCAATGATACCGCGAGACCCACGCTCACCGGCTCCAGA
TTTATCAGCAATAAACCAGCCAGCCGGAAGGGCCGAGCGCAGAAGTGGTCCTGCAACTTTATCCGCCTCC
ATCCAGTCTATTAATTGTTGCCGGGAAGCTAGAGTAAGTAGTTCGCCAGTTAATAGTTTGCGCAACGTTG
TTGCCATTGCTGCAGGCATCGTGGTGTCACGCTCGTCGTTTGGTATGGCTTCATTCAGCTCCGGTTCCCA
ACGATCAAGGCGAGTTACATGATCCCCCATGTTGTGCAAAAAAGCGGTTAGCTCCTTCGGTCCTCCGATC
GTTGTCAGAAGTAAGTTGGCCGCAGTGTTATCACTCATGGTTATGGCAGCACTGCATAATTCTCTTACTG
TCATGCCATCCGTAAGATGCTTTTCTGTGACTGGTGAGTACTCAACCAAGTCATTCTGAGAATAGTGTAT
GCGGCGACCGAGTTGCTCTTGCCCGGCGTCAACACGGGATAATACCGCGCCACATAGCAGAACTTTAAAA
GTGCTCATCATTGGAAAACGTTCTTCGGGGCGAAAACTCTCAAGGATCTTACCGCTGTTGAGATCCAGTT
CGATGTAACCCACTCGTGCACCCAACTGATCTTCAGCATCTTTTACTTTCACCAGCGTTTCTGGGTGAGC
AAAAACAGGAAGGCAAAATGCCGCAAAAAAGGGAATAAGGGCGACACGGAAATGTTGAATACTCATACTC
TTCCTTTTTCAATATTATTGAAGCATTTATCAGGGTTATTGTCTCATGAGCGGATACATATTTGAATGTA
TTTAGAAAAATAAACAAATAGGGGTTCCGCGCACATTTCCCCGAAAAGTGCCACCTGACGTCTAAGAAAC
CATTATTATCATGACATTAACCTATAAAAATAGGCGTATCACGAGGCCCTTTCGTCTTCAAGAATTAGCT
TGGCCATTGCATACGTTGTATCCATATCATAATATGTACATTTATATTGGCTCATGTCCAACATTACCGC
CATGTTGACATTGATTATTGACTAGTTATTAATAGTAATCAATTACGGGGTCATTAGTTCATAGCCCAT
Features (pLannotate 1.2.2; 19 found; start..end, strand, type, name):
    318..521     +  promoter       CMV promoter: human cytomegalovirus (CMV) immediate early promoter
    522..697     +  LTR            5' LTR (truncated): truncated long terminal repeat from Moloney murine sarcoma virus
    819..1093    +  misc_feature   MESV Ψ (fragment): packaging signal of murine embryonic stem cell virus
   1160..1576    +  CDS            gag (truncated): truncated Moloney murine leukemia virus (MMLV) gag gene lacking the start codon
   1616..1965    +  promoter       TRE3GV promoter: 3rd-generation Tet-responsive promoter that can be activated by binding of Tet-On® 3G, optimized for retroviral and lentiviral vectors
   1981..2007    +  CDS            3xHA (fragment): three tandem HA epitope tags
   2008..3570    +  CDS            CGAS: CGAS_HUMAN - Also known as C6orf150 From Homo sapiens (Human).
   3604..4103    +  promoter       PGK promoter: mouse phosphoglycerate kinase 1 promoter
   4124..4723    +  CDS            PuroR: puromycin N-acetyltransferase; pac from Streptomyces alboniger; confers resistance to puromycin
   4790..4862    +  CDS            env (fragment): murine leukemia virus gPr80 envelope polyprotein precursor; env; proteolytically cleaved into gp70SU and p15TM subunits
   4904..5329    +  LTR            3' LTR (ΔU3): self-inactivating 3' long terminal repeat (LTR) from Moloney murine leukemia virus
   5398..5438    +  CDS            rop (fragment): Rop protein, which maintains plasmids at low copy number; rop
   5540..5578    +  misc_feature   bom (fragment): basis of mobility region from pBR322
   5595..5924    +  promoter       SV40 promoter: SV40 enhancer and early promoter
   5930..6031    +  misc_feature   bom (fragment): basis of mobility region from pBR322
   6217..6805    -  rep_origin     ori: high-copy-number ColE1/pMB1/pBR322/pUC origin of replication
   6976..7836    -  CDS            AmpR: β-lactamase; bla; confers resistance to ampicillin, carbenicillin, and related antibiotics
   7837..7941    -  promoter       AmpR promoter: bla
   8127..317     +  enhancer       CMV enhancer (across the origin): human cytomegalovirus immediate early enhancer
