[The description below was written by a language model from this plasmid's Addgene catalogue record and pLannotate feature annotations shown in this document.]
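Description:
pTRE3G-HA-human cGAS is a gammaretroviral transfer plasmid built on the pRetroX-TRE3G backbone for doxycycline-dependent expression of human cGAS (cyclic GMP-AMP synthase) in mammalian cells after retroviral transduction. It is maintained in E. coli through a high-copy ColE1/pUC-type origin and an ampicillin resistance gene. The sequenced plasmid is about 8.2 kb, consistent with a roughly 1.6 kb insert in a 6.6 kb backbone.

The viral genome is transcribed in packaging cells from a hybrid 5' end in which the CMV enhancer and promoter are fused to a truncated LTR. This is followed by a packaging signal (Ψ) and a truncated, start-codon-less gag segment that aids encapsidation. The 3' LTR carries a U3 deletion, so the integrated provirus is self-inactivating and LTR activity should not interfere with the internal promoters. Within the provirus, the TRE3G(V) Tet-responsive promoter drives the human cGAS coding sequence, which carries an N-terminal HA epitope tag for detection and is preceded by a Kozak sequence. The annotation software labels the tag as a fragment of a 3xHA element, and its length fits a single HA copy. Downstream, a mouse PGK promoter drives puromycin N-acetyltransferase for selection of transduced cells.

TRE3G is active only when bound by the Tet-On 3G transactivator in the presence of doxycycline. This plasmid does not encode that transactivator, so it must be supplied separately in the target cells. The catalogue's Entrez Gene field lists Adamts1, which conflicts with the insert name and the sequence annotation, both of which identify cGAS. The associated study concerns species-specific self-DNA detection by mammalian cGAS enzymes.
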