Addgene plasmid #186851: pTRE3G-HA-human cGAS
Purpose: Doxycycline-dependent expression of human cGAS gene in mammalian cells by retroviral transduction
Depositing lab: Jonathan Kagan. Depositing organization: Boston Children's Hospital. Publication: Species-specific self-DNA detection mechanisms by mammalian cyclic GMP-AMP synthases. Mosallanejad K, Kennedy SN, Bahleda KM, Slavik KM, Zhou W, Govande AA, Hancks DC, Kranzusch PJ, Kagan JC. Sci Immunol. 2023 Jan 20;8(79):eabp9765. doi: 10.1126/sciimmunol.abp9765. Epub 2023 Jan 20. PubMed 36662885.
Backbone
  Vector backbone: pRetroX-TRE3G Vector
  Backbone manufacturer: Takara Bio
  Backbone size w/o insert (bp): 6600
  Vector type: Retroviral
  Selectable markers: Puromycin
Growth in bacteria
  Bacterial resistance: Ampicillin, 100 μg/mL
  Growth temperature: 37°C
  Growth strain: NEB Stable
  Copy number: High Copy
Gene/Insert
  Gene/Insert name: Human cGAS with N-terminal HA tag (alt name: cGAS)
  Species: H. sapiens (human)
  Insert size (bp): 1602
  Entrez Gene: Adamts1 (a.k.a. ADAM-TS1, ADAMTS, ADAMTS-1, C3-C5, METH-1, METH1)
  Promoter: TRE3G
  Tag / fusion protein: HA (N terminal on insert)
  Cloning method: Ligation Independent Cloning
  Sequencing primers: 5′ pCEP_Fw (agagctcgtttagtgaaccg); 3′ MSCV_Rv (cagcggggctgctaaagcgcatgc)
Terms and licenses: Academic/Nonprofit Terms; Industry Terms: Not Available to Industry
Depositor comments: Contains Kozak sequence (gccacc) before start codon. Please visit https://www.biorxiv.org/content/10.1101/2022.03.09.483681v2 for bioRxiv preprint.
How to cite: pTRE3G-HA-human cGAS was a gift from Jonathan Kagan (Addgene plasmid # 186851 ; http://n2t.net/addgene:186851 ; RRID:Addgene_186851)
